Addgene plasmid #205965: pHS1184
Purpose: NZ_CP025815 His14-TwinStrep-bdSUMO tagged DinG HNH protein (E. coli codon optimized) in pET45b(+)
Depositing lab: Feng Zhang. Depositing organization: Broad Institute. Publication: Uncovering the functional diversity of rare CRISPR-Cas systems with deep terascale clustering. Altae-Tran H, Kannan S, Suberski AJ, Mears KS, Demircioglu FE, Moeller L, Kocalar S, Oshiro R, Makarova KS, Macrae RK, Koonin EV, Zhang F. Science. 2023 Nov 24;382(6673):eadi1910. doi: 10.1126/science.adi1910. Epub 2023 Nov 23. PubMed 37995242.
Backbone
  Vector backbone: pET45b(+)
  Vector type: Bacterial Expression
Growth in bacteria
  Bacterial resistance: Ampicillin, 100 μg/mL
  Growth temperature: 37°C
  Growth strain: NEB Stable
  Copy number: High Copy
Gene/Insert
  Gene/Insert name: DinG HNH
  Species: Sulfitobacter sp. JL08, NZ_CP025815
  Promoter: T7
  Tag / fusion protein: 14xHis-TwinStrep-bdSUMO (N terminal on insert)
  Cloning method: Gibson Cloning
Terms and licenses: Academic/Nonprofit Terms; Industry Terms: Not Available to Industry
How to cite: pHS1184 was a gift from Feng Zhang (Addgene plasmid # 205965 ; http://n2t.net/addgene:205965 ; RRID:Addgene_205965)
