[The description below was written by a language model from this plasmid's Addgene catalogue record and pLannotate feature annotations shown in this document.]
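Description:
pHS1184 is a 7,751-nt bacterial expression plasmid built on the pET45b(+) backbone for producing a recombinant DinG HNH protein in E. coli. The insert derives from Sulfitobacter sp. JL08 (genome NZ_CP025815), was codon optimized for E. coli, and was introduced by Gibson cloning. Propagation relies on a ColE1/pBR322-type origin accompanied by the bom region and the rop gene. The catalogue lists the plasmid as high copy, although rop normally moderates copy number. Selection is by ampicillin through the β-lactamase (AmpR) gene under its own promoter. Several tetracycline-resistance fragments and a tet promoter are annotated as well. These are pBR322-derived remnants and not a functional marker.

Expression is driven by a T7 promoter followed directly by a lac operator and the phage T7 gene 10 ribosome binding site, with a T7 terminator downstream. The plasmid-borne lacI gene supplies the repressor, so transcription stays off until IPTG induction in a host that provides T7 RNA polymerase. The open reading frame begins with an N-terminal 14xHis-TwinStrep-bdSUMO module. The His and Twin-Strep tags allow metal-affinity or Strep-Tactin purification, and the SUMO domain (matched by the annotation software to a rice SUMO1 homologue) typically aids solubility and can be removed by a cognate SUMO protease to release the protein. A thrombin recognition site is also annotated within the tag region. The DinG HNH coding sequence itself is not annotated, but it presumably occupies the gap between the SUMO segment and the terminator. The plasmid comes from a study of rare CRISPR-Cas systems, and its design suits overexpression and purification of the protein for biochemical characterization.
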