Features (pLannotate 1.2.2; 19 found; start..end, strand, type, name):
      9..288     -  CDS            TcR (fragment): tetracycline efflux protein; tet; confers resistance to tetracycline
    310..328     +  promoter       T7 promoter: promoter for bacteriophage T7 RNA polymerase
    329..353     +  protein_bind   lac operator: The lac repressor binds to the lac operator to inhibit transcription in E. coli. This inhibition can be relieved by adding lactose or isopropyl-β-D-thiogalactopyranoside (IPTG). lac repressor encoded by lacI
    368..390     +  RBS            RBS: efficient ribosome binding site from bacteriophage T7 gene 10 (Olins and Rangwala, 1989)
    484..501     +  CDS            thrombin site: thrombin recognition and cleavage site
    613..888     +  CDS            SUMO1 (fragment): SUMO1_ORYSJ - Also known as SMT3, SUM1. Experimental evidence at protein level: Swiss-Prot protein existence level 1. Ubiquitin-like protein which can be covalently attached to target lysines as a monomer. Does not seem to be involved in protein degradation and may function as an antagonist of ubiquitin in the degradation process (By similarity). From Oryza sativa subsp. japonica (Rice).
   2575..2622    +  terminator     T7 terminator: transcription terminator for bacteriophage T7 RNA polymerase
   2645..2749    -  CDS            TcR (fragment): tetracycline efflux protein; tet; confers resistance to tetracycline
   2797..2825    -  promoter       tet promoter: E. coli promoter for tetracycline efflux protein gene
   2938..3042    +  promoter       AmpR promoter: bla
   3043..3903    +  CDS            AmpR: β-lactamase; bla; confers resistance to ampicillin, carbenicillin, and related antibiotics
   4074..4662    +  rep_origin     ori: high-copy-number ColE1/pMB1/pBR322/pUC origin of replication
   4848..4987    -  misc_feature   bom: basis of mobility region from pBR322
   5089..5280    -  CDS            rop: Rop protein, which maintains plasmids at low copy number; rop
   5297..5677    +  CDS            YPB1_ECOLX: Protein predicted: Swiss-Prot protein existence level 4. From Escherichia coli.
   5919..6543    -  CDS            TcR (fragment): tetracycline efflux protein; tet; confers resistance to tetracycline
   6558..6579    -  protein_bind   CAP binding site: CAP binding activates transcription in the presence of cAMP. E. coli catabolite activator protein
   6592..7674    -  CDS            lacI: lac repressor; lacI; The lac repressor binds to the lac operator to inhibit transcription in E. coli. This inhibition can be relieved by adding lactose or isopropyl-β-D-thiogalactopyranoside (IPTG).
   7675..1       -  promoter       lacI promoter (across the origin): lacI
>Addgene plasmid #205965 | pHS1184 | addgene full sequence | sequence record 415378 | Addgene NGS Result
CCGGGATCTCGACGCTCTCCCTTATGCGACTCCTGCATTAGGAAGCAGCCCAGTAGTAGGTTGAGGCCGT
TGAGCACCGCCGCCGCAAGGAATGGTGCATGCAAGGAGATGGCGCCCAACAGTCCCCCGGCCACGGGGCC
TGCCACCATACCCACGCCGAAACAAGCGCTCATGAGCCCGAAGTGGCGAGCCCGATCTTCCCCATCGGTG
ATGTCGGCGATATAGGCGCCAGCAACCGCACCTGTGGCGCCGGTGATGCCGGCCACGATGCGTCCGGCGT
AGAGGATCGAGATCTCGATCCCGCGAAATTAATACGACTCACTATAGGGGAATTGTGAGCGGATAACAAT
TCCCCTCTAGAAATAATTTTGTTTAACTTTAAGAAGGAGATATACCATGGGCAGCAGCCATCACCATCAT
TCAGGCCATCACCATACCGGACACCACCATCATTCAGGCAGTCATCACCATTCCAGCAGCGGCCTGGTGC
CGCGCGGCAGCCATATGGCTAGCTGGAGCCATCCGCAGTTTGAAAAAGGTGGTGGTAGCGGTGGTGGTTC
AGGTGGTAGTGCATGGTCACACCCTCAGTTTGAGAAAGGATCTGCTGCGGGTGGCGAAGAAGATAAGAAA
CCGGCAGGTGGCGAAGGTGGCGGTGCCCATATCAACCTGAAAGTGAAAGGTCAAGACGGCAACGAAGTCT
TTTTCCGCATCAAACGTTCTACCCAGCTGAAAAAGCTGATGAACGCATACTGTGACCGTCAGTCTGTAGA
CATGACCGCAATTGCTTTCCTGTTTGATGGTCGTCGCCTGCGTGCGGAACAGACCCCGGATGAACTGGAG
ATGGAAGATGGCGACGAAATCGACGCAATGCTGCACCAGACTGGTGGCTCAAGTGGATCCATGTTCAGAT
CGCCAGAACAAGCTGAGTTCAACCAATTTGTAGCTAATCACATAAGTAATCCGGATGCACCGCTGTTGAT
TGAGGGCGCAACTGGCCTGGGTAAGACCCGTGCCTACCTGGCGGCGGTGTTCCAGACCGACAAACGTGTG
GCGATCTGCCTGGCCACGAACGCCCTTATCGAGCAGATTCTGAACAGCTCTGATCTGCCGTGGGCGCAGG
AGCTGGCGCCAGATAAAACCGTTGCGGTGTTCAGAAGCCGTCGTTACTTCGAAGATGACCGTGAGGCGTA
CGAAGCTCAGCGTGAGGCGGCCCAAATCGCCGATATTCTGATCTGCACCGCGTCCTCCGTCATCTTCGAC
CAACGCTTGTCCGGTAGCTATAACGGCGTTACCAATCGCGACGTTATCGTGTTCGACGAAGCCGATCAGA
TTCCGGGTCTGGCGGCTTTGGCGAGCGACCTGAGCATTGATCGTAAAACGTTGCGCGACTTAAACTGCGC
GGCCTCGACCGCACTTGAGGTTGCGGGTAAGCTGCTGAGCCTGCCGCAGCTGGATAGCGAAATTCGCGCA
AAGGCTAAGATCATCGCTGAAATTGCTTCCGAACCGGAAGTTTGGTATAAACGTGTGGGTATGACCGAAG
AAGGTGGCGTTAGCGTTATCCACCGTCTGCCTGGCCGCTTGCTGAAAAAAATTAGTAATCGCCCGAGCAC
CATTTTTATTAGCGCAACGTTGTCGATCAACGGCCAATTTAATGACTTTAAGAGGGCTATGGGTATTGGC
GACAGCTCTTCGTTGTCACGTATCATAGAGCCGAAACACCACGGTCATCTGAGCTTTAGCTTCTTTACGG
ACGATCCGGTTGATTCCGATGAGTGGCTGGCGACCGTCGTGGAGCAAATCGAGGCTTCGGACACCCCGGT
GCTGGTCGCCACACCGAGCCATAAGCTGGCAACGGAATTAGGCGATAGAATTTCTGGCTCTACGGTGCGT
CAACGTGATGAAACGATGACCGATGCTGTTGGTCGTATGGGCGACAGAGACATTGTGATCGGCGCAGGTG
CATGGGCGGGTATGGACACCCCGGTGCAATGGGCGACCGTGATCATCCCGCGTGTTCCATTTACCGGTCC
GAATGAACTGTTCGACACCTGGACCGATGAGGACGCGTTTCGTATTGGCGACCCGATGACCAGCTATTTC
GATAGCAAAAACGCGGCGACCCGCCGACTCAAGCAGGTTTTCGGTCGTGGTTTGCGCCACCCCGACGCTC
GTTGTGCTATCGTCATTTGCGATCCGCGTATCAGCCAGCTGGGCGACGTGGCCCCAGTGCGTTTTCGCGA
AGGTTGGTTCGAGGGTCGTCGCGTGGAGGTTGTTCAAAGCAAAGCGGAGCGCAACCCGGCACTGCGCCGT
GACGCGCTGCGTCATCATGGAACCGATTGTCAGACCTGTGGTCACCAGCCGCTGATTCTCCGCGAAGTTG
AAGTCCACCACCTTAATCCGATTGCTGAGGCGAAGGGAATGATCGCGACTTCCATGGACGACGTGGCGGT
TCTGTGCCGTATCTGCCATGCACGTGCGCACAAAGATGGTAACAACGTAATTCCGCTGGAGCGTCTGCGT
GAGATCGCGAAGGCAAAGTCTCGCACAGAAGCCCAGCAGCTAATTAGTTTCTGACTAGCATAACCCCTTG
GGGCCTCTAAACGGGTCTTGAGGGGTTTTTTGCTGAAAGGAGGAACTATATCCGGATATCCCGCAAGAGG
CCCGGCAGTACCGGCATAACCAAGCCTATGCCTACAGCATCCAGGGTGACGGTGCCGAGGATGACGATGA
GCGCATTGTTAGATTTCATACACGGTGCCTGACTGCGTTAGCAATTTAACTGTGATAAACTACCGCATTA
AAGCTTATCGATGATAAGCTGTCAAACATGAGAATTCTTGAAGACGAAAGGGCCTCGTGATACGCCTATT
TTTATAGGTTAATGTCATGATAATAATGGTTTCTTAGACGTCAGGTGGCACTTTTCGGGGAAATGTGCGC
GGAACCCCTATTTGTTTATTTTTCTAAATACATTCAAATATGTATCCGCTCATGAGACAATAACCCTGAT
AAATGCTTCAATAATATTGAAAAAGGAAGAGTATGAGTATTCAACATTTCCGTGTCGCCCTTATTCCCTT
TTTTGCGGCATTTTGCCTTCCTGTTTTTGCTCACCCAGAAACGCTGGTGAAAGTAAAAGATGCTGAAGAT
CAGTTGGGTGCACGAGTGGGTTACATCGAACTGGATCTCAACAGCGGTAAGATCCTTGAGAGTTTTCGCC
CCGAAGAACGTTTTCCAATGATGAGCACTTTTAAAGTTCTGCTATGTGGCGCGGTATTATCCCGTGTTGA
CGCCGGGCAAGAGCAACTCGGTCGCCGCATACACTATTCTCAGAATGACTTGGTTGAGTACTCACCAGTC
ACAGAAAAGCATCTTACGGATGGCATGACAGTAAGAGAATTATGCAGTGCTGCCATAACCATGAGTGATA
ACACTGCGGCCAACTTACTTCTGACAACGATCGGAGGACCGAAGGAGCTAACCGCTTTTTTGCACAACAT
GGGGGATCATGTAACTCGCCTTGATCGTTGGGAACCGGAGCTGAATGAAGCCATACCAAACGACGAGCGT
GACACCACGATGCCTGCAGCAATGGCAACAACGTTGCGCAAACTATTAACTGGCGAACTACTTACTCTAG
CTTCCCGGCAACAATTAATAGACTGGATGGAGGCGGATAAAGTTGCAGGACCACTTCTGCGCTCGGCCCT
TCCGGCTGGCTGGTTTATTGCTGATAAATCTGGAGCCGGTGAGCGTGGGTCTCGCGGTATCATTGCAGCA
CTGGGGCCAGATGGTAAGCCCTCCCGTATCGTAGTTATCTACACGACGGGGAGTCAGGCAACTATGGATG
AACGAAATAGACAGATCGCTGAGATAGGTGCCTCACTGATTAAGCATTGGTAACTGTCAGACCAAGTTTA
CTCATATATACTTTAGATTGATTTAAAACTTCATTTTTAATTTAAAAGGATCTAGGTGAAGATCCTTTTT
GATAATCTCATGACCAAAATCCCTTAACGTGAGTTTTCGTTCCACTGAGCGTCAGACCCCGTAGAAAAGA
TCAAAGGATCTTCTTGAGATCCTTTTTTTCTGCGCGTAATCTGCTGCTTGCAAACAAAAAAACCACCGCT
ACCAGCGGTGGTTTGTTTGCCGGATCAAGAGCTACCAACTCTTTTTCCGAAGGTAACTGGCTTCAGCAGA
GCGCAGATACCAAATACTGTCCTTCTAGTGTAGCCGTAGTTAGGCCACCACTTCAAGAACTCTGTAGCAC
CGCCTACATACCTCGCTCTGCTAATCCTGTTACCAGTGGCTGCTGCCAGTGGCGATAAGTCGTGTCTTAC
CGGGTTGGACTCAAGACGATAGTTACCGGATAAGGCGCAGCGGTCGGGCTGAACGGGGGGTTCGTGCACA
CAGCCCAGCTTGGAGCGAACGACCTACACCGAACTGAGATACCTACAGCGTGAGCTATGAGAAAGCGCCA
CGCTTCCCGAAGGGAGAAAGGCGGACAGGTATCCGGTAAGCGGCAGGGTCGGAACAGGAGAGCGCACGAG
GGAGCTTCCAGGGGGAAACGCCTGGTATCTTTATAGTCCTGTCGGGTTTCGCCACCTCTGACTTGAGCGT
CGATTTTTGTGATGCTCGTCAGGGGGGCGGAGCCTATGGAAAAACGCCAGCAACGCGGCCTTTTTACGGT
TCCTGGCCTTTTGCTGGCCTTTTGCTCACATGTTCTTTCCTGCGTTATCCCCTGATTCTGTGGATAACCG
TATTACCGCCTTTGAGTGAGCTGATACCGCTCGCCGCAGCCGAACGACCGAGCGCAGCGAGTCAGTGAGC
GAGGAAGCGGAAGAGCGCCTGATGCGGTATTTTCTCCTTACGCATCTGTGCGGTATTTCACACCGCAATG
GTGCACTCTCAGTACAATCTGCTCTGATGCCGCATAGTTAAGCCAGTATACACTCCGCTATCGCTACGTG
ACTGGGTCATGGCTGCGCCCCGACACCCGCCAACACCCGCTGACGCGCCCTGACGGGCTTGTCTGCTCCC
GGCATCCGCTTACAGACAAGCTGTGACCGTCTCCGGGAGCTGCATGTGTCAGAGGTTTTCACCGTCATCA
CCGAAACGCGCGAGGCAGCTGCGGTAAAGCTCATCAGCGTGGTCGTGAAGCGATTCACAGATGTCTGCCT
GTTCATCCGCGTCCAGCTCGTTGAGTTTCTCCAGAAGCGTTAATGTCTGGCTTCTGATAAAGCGGGCCAT
GTTAAGGGCGGTTTTTTCCTGTTTGGTCACTGATGCCTCCGTGTAAGGGGGATTTCTGTTCATGGGGGTA
ATGATACCGATGAAACGAGAGAGGATGCTCACGATACGGGTTACTGATGATGAACATGCCCGGTTACTGG
AACGTTGTGAGGGTAAACAACTGGCGGTATGGATGCGGCGGGACCAGAGAAAAATCACTCAGGGTCAATG
CCAGCGCTTCGTTAATACAGATGTAGGTGTTCCACAGGGTAGCCAGCAGCATCCTGCGATGCAGATCCGG
AACATAATGGTGCAGGGCGCTGACTTCCGCGTTTACAGACTTTACGAAACACGGAAACCGAAGACCATTC
ATGTTGTTGCTCAGGTCGCAGACGTTTTGCAGCAGCAGTCGCTTCACGTTCGCTCGCGTATCGGTGATTC
ATTCTGCTAACCAGTAAGGCAACCCCGCCAGCCTAGCCGGGTCCTCAACGACAGGAGCACGATCATGCGC
ACCCGTGGCCAGGACCCAACGCTGCCCGAGATGCGCCGCGTGCGGCTGCTGGAGATGGCGGACGCGATGG
ATATGTTCTGCCAAGGGTTGGTTTGCGCATTCACAGTTCTCCGCAAGAATTGATTGGCTCCAATTCTTGG
AGTGGTGAATCCGTTAGCGAGGTGCCGCCGGCTTCCATTCAGGTCGAGGTGGCCCGGCTCCATGCACCGC
GACGCAACGCGGGGAGGCAGACAAGGTATAGGGCGGCGCCTACAATCCATGCCAACCCGTTCCATGTGCT
CGCCGAGGCGGCATAAATCGCCGTGACGATCAGCGGTCCAATGATCGAAGTTAGGCTGGTAAGAGCCGCG
AGCGATCCTTGAAGCTGTCCCTGATGGTCGTCATCTACCTGCCTGGACAGCATGGCCTGCAACGCGGGCA
TCCCGATGCCGCCGGAAGCGAGAAGAATCATAATGGGGAAGGCCATCCAGCCTCGCGTCGCGAACGCCAG
CAAGACGTAGCCCAGCGCGTCGGCCGCCATGCCGGCGATAATGGCCTGCTTCTCGCCGAAACGTTTGGTG
GCGGGACCAGTGACGAAGGCTTGAGCGAGGGCGTGCAAGATTCCGAATACCGCAAGCGACAGGCCGATCA
TCGTCGCGCTCCAGCGAAAGCGGTCCTCGCCGAAAATGACCCAGAGCGCTGCCGGCACCTGTCCTACGAG
TTGCATGATAAAGAAGACAGTCATAAGTGCGGCGACGATAGTCATGCCCCGCGCCCACCGGAAGGAGCTG
ACTGGGTTGAAGGCTCTCAAGGGCATCGGTCGAGATCCCGGTGCCTAATGAGTGAGCTAACTTACATTAA
TTGCGTTGCGCTCACTGCCCGCTTTCCAGTCGGGAAACCTGTCGTGCCAGCTGCATTAATGAATCGGCCA
ACGCGCGGGGAGAGGCGGTTTGCGTATTGGGCGCCAGGGTGGTTTTTCTTTTCACCAGTGAGACGGGCAA
CAGCTGATTGCCCTTCACCGCCTGGCCCTGAGAGAGTTGCAGCAAGCGGTCCACGCTGGTTTGCCCCAGC
AGGCGAAAATCCTGTTTGATGGTGGTTAACGGCGGGATATAACATGAGCTGTCTTCGGTATCGTCGTATC
CCACTACCGAGATATCCGCACCAACGCGCAGCCCGGACTCGGTAATGGCGCGCATTGCGCCCAGCGCCAT
CTGATCGTTGGCAACCAGCATCGCAGTGGGAACGATGCCCTCATTCAGCATTTGCATGGTTTGTTGAAAA
CCGGACATGGCACTCCAGTCGCCTTCCCGTTCCGCTATCGGCTGAATTTGATTGCGAGTGAGATATTTAT
GCCAGCCAGCCAGACGCAGACGCGCCGAGACAGAACTTAATGGGCCCGCTAACAGCGCGATTTGCTGGTG
ACCCAATGCGACCAGATGCTCCACGCCCAGTCGCGTACCGTCTTCATGGGAGAAAATAATACTGTTGATG
GGTGTCTGGTCAGAGACATCAAGAAATAACGCCGGAACATTAGTGCAGGCAGCTTCCACAGCAATGGCAT
CCTGGTCATCCAGCGGATAGTTAATGATCAGCCCACTGACGCGTTGCGCGAGAAGATTGTGCACCGCCGC
TTTACAGGCTTCGACGCCGCTTCGTTCTACCATCGACACCACCACGCTGGCACCCAGTTGATCGGCGCGA
GATTTAATCGCCGCGACAATTTGCGACGGCGCGTGCAGGGCCAGACTGGAGGTGGCAACGCCAATCAGCA
ACGACTGTTTGCCCGCCAGTTGTTGTGCCACGCGGTTGGGAATGTAATTCAGCTCCGCCATCGCCGCTTC
CACTTTTTCCCGCGTTTTCGCAGAAACGTGGCTGGCCTGGTTCACCACGCGGGAAACGGTCTGATAAGAG
ACACCGGCATACTCTGCGACATCGTATAACGTTACTGGTTTCACATTCACCACCCTGAATTGACTCTCTT
CCGGGCGCTATCATGCCATACCGCGAAAGGTTTTGCGCCATTCGATGGTGT
